>Addgene plasmid #77796 | MARK1 gRNA (BRDN0001149223) | addgene full sequence | sequence record 188432 | Addgene Assembled Sequence
CCCGGGTGCAAAGATGGATAAAGTTTTAAACAGAGAGGAATCTTTGCAGCTAATGGACCTTCTAGGTCTT
GAAAGGAGTGGGAATTGGCTCCGGTGCCCGTCAGTGGGCAGAGCGCACATCGCCCACAGTCCCCGAGAAG
TTGGGGGGAGGGGTCGGCAATTGATCCGGTGCCTAGAGAAGGTGGCGCGGGGTAAACTGGGAAAGTGATG
TCGTGTACTGGCTCCGCCTTTTTCCCGAGGGTGGGGGAGAACCGTATATAAGTGCAGTAGTCGCCGTGAA
CGTTCTTTTTCGCAACGGGTTTGCCGCCAGAACACAGGTAAGTGCCGTGTGTGGTTCCCGCGGGCCTGGC
CTCTTTACGGGTTATGGCCCTTGCGTGCCTTGAATTACTTCCACCTGGCTGCAGTACGTGATTCTTGATC
CCGAGCTTCGGGTTGGAAGTGGGTGGGAGAGTTCGAGGCCTTGCGCTTAAGGAGCCCCTTCGCCTCGTGC
TTGAGTTGAGGCCTGGCCTGGGCGCTGGGGCCGCCGCGTGCGAATCTGGTGGCACCTTCGCGCCTGTCTC
GCTGCTTTCGATAAGTCTCTAGCCATTTAAAATTTTTGATGACCTGCTGCGACGCTTTTTTTCTGGCAAG
ATAGTCTTGTAAATGCGGGCCAAGATCTGCACACTGGTATTTCGGTTTTTGGGGCCGCGGGCGGCGACGG
GGCCCGTGCGTCCCAGCGCACATGTTCGGCGAGGCGGGGCCTGCGAGCGCGGCCACCGAGAATCGGACGG
GGGTAGTCTCAAGCTGGCCGGCCTGCTCTGGTGCCTGGCCTCGCGCCGCCGTGTATCGCCCCGCCCTGGG
CGGCAAGGCTGGCCCGGTCGGCACCAGTTGCGTGAGCGGAAAGATGGCCGCTTCCCGGCCCTGCTGCAGG
GAGCTCAAAATGGAGGACGCGGCGCTCGGGAGAGCGGGCGGGTGAGTCACCCACACAAAGGAAAAGGGCC
TTTCCGTCCTCAGCCGTCGCTTCATGTGACTCCACGGAGTACCGGGCGCCGTCCAGGCACCTCGATTAGT
TCTCGAGCTTTTGGAGTACGTCGTCTTTAGGTTGGGGGGAGGGGTTTTATGCGATGGAGTTTCCCCACAC
TGAGTGGGTGGAGACTGAAGTTAGGCCAGCTTGGCACTTGATGTAATTCTCCTTGGAATTTGCCCTTTTT
GAGTTTGGATCTTGGTTCATTCTCAAGCCTCAGACAGTGGTTCAAAGTTTTTTTCTTCCATTTCAGGTGT
CGTGACGTACGGCCACCATGACCGAGTACAAGCCCACGGTGCGCCTCGCCACCCGCGACGACGTCCCCAG
GGCCGTACGCACCCTCGCCGCCGCGTTCGCCGACTACCCCGCCACGCGCCACACCGTCGATCCGGACCGC
CACATCGAGCGGGTCACCGAGCTGCAAGAACTCTTCCTCACGCGCGTCGGGCTCGACATCGGCAAGGTGT
GGGTCGCGGACGACGGCGCCGCCGTGGCGGTCTGGACCACGCCGGAGAGCGTCGAAGCGGGGGCGGTGTT
CGCCGAGATCGGCCCGCGCATGGCCGAGTTGAGCGGTTCCCGGCTGGCCGCGCAGCAACAGATGGAAGGC
CTCCTGGCGCCGCACCGGCCCAAGGAGCCCGCGTGGTTCCTGGCCACCGTCGGAGTCTCGCCCGACCACC
AGGGCAAGGGTCTGGGCAGCGCCGTCGTGCTCCCCGGAGTGGAGGCGGCCGAGCGCGCCGGGGTGCCCGC
CTTCCTGGAGACCTCCGCGCCCCGCAACCTCCCCTTCTACGAGCGGCTCGGCTTCACCGTCACCGCCGAC
GTCGAGGTGCCCGAAGGACCGCGCACCTGGTGCATGACCCGCAAGCCCGGTGCCTGAACGCGTTAAGTCG
ACAATCAACCTCTGGATTACAAAATTTGTGAAAGATTGACTGGTATTCTTAACTATGTTGCTCCTTTTAC
GCTATGTGGATACGCTGCTTTAATGCCTTTGTATCATGCTATTGCTTCCCGTATGGCTTTCATTTTCTCC
TCCTTGTATAAATCCTGGTTGCTGTCTCTTTATGAGGAGTTGTGGCCCGTTGTCAGGCAACGTGGCGTGG
TGTGCACTGTGTTTGCTGACGCAACCCCCACTGGTTGGGGCATTGCCACCACCTGTCAGCTCCTTTCCGG
GACTTTCGCTTTCCCCCTCCCTATTGCCACGGCGGAACTCATCGCCGCCTGCCTTGCCCGCTGCTGGACA
GGGGCTCGGCTGTTGGGCACTGACAATTCCGTGGTGTTGTCGGGGAAATCATCGTCCTTTCCTTGGCTGC
TCGCCTGTGTTGCCACCTGGATTCTGCGCGGGACGTCCTTCTGCTACGTCCCTTCGGCCCTCAATCCAGC
GGACCTTCCTTCCCGCGGCCTGCTGCCGGCTCTGCGGCCTCTTCCGCGTCTTCGCCTTCGCCCTCAGACG
AGTCGGATCTCCCTTTGGGCCGCCTCCCCGCGTCGACTTTAAGACCAATGACTTACAAGGCAGCTGTAGA
TCTTAGCCACTTTTTAAAAGAAAAGGGGGGACTGGAAGGGCTAATTCACTCCCAACGAAGACAAGATCTG
CTTTTTGCTTGTACTGGGTCTCTCTGGTTAGACCAGATCTGAGCCTGGGAGCTCTCTGGCTAACTAGGGA
ACCCACTGCTTAAGCCTCAATAAAGCTTGCCTTGAGTGCTTCAAGTAGTGTGTGCCCGTCTGTTGTGTGA
CTCTGGTAACTAGAGATCCCTCAGACCCTTTTAGTCAGTGTGGAAAATCTCTAGCAGTACGTATAGTAGT
TCATGTCATCTTATTATTCAGTATTTATAACTTGCAAAGAAATGAATATCAGAGAGTGAGAGGAACTTGT
TTATTGCAGCTTATAATGGTTACAAATAAAGCAATAGCATCACAAATTTCACAAATAAAGCATTTTTTTC
ACTGCATTCTAGTTGTGGTTTGTCCAAACTCATCAATGTATCTTATCATGTCTGGCTCTAGCTATCCCGC
CCCTAACTCCGCCCATCCCGCCCCTAACTCCGCCCAGTTCCGCCCATTCTCCGCCCCATGGCTGACTAAT
TTTTTTTATTTATGCAGAGGCCGAGGCCGCCTCGGCCTCTGAGCTATTCCAGAAGTAGTGAGGAGGCTTT
TTTGGAGGCCTAGGGACGTACCCAATTCGCCCTATAGTGAGTCGTATTACGCGCGCTCACTGGCCGTCGT
TTTACAACGTCGTGACTGGGAAAACCCTGGCGTTACCCAACTTAATCGCCTTGCAGCACATCCCCCTTTC
GCCAGCTGGCGTAATAGCGAAGAGGCCCGCACCGATCGCCCTTCCCAACAGTTGCGCAGCCTGAATGGCG
AATGGG
[124 nt withheld, positions 3367-3490]
C
[91 nt withheld, positions 3492-3582]
A
[49 nt withheld, positions 3584-3632]
CCTTTGACGTTGGAGTCCACGTTCTTT
[37 nt withheld, positions 3660-3696]
ACCCTATCTCGGTCTATTCTTTTGATTTATAAGGGATTTTGCCGATTTCGGCCTATTGGTTAAAAAATGA
GCTGATTTAACAAAAATTTAACGCGAATTTTAACAAAATATTAACGCTTACAATTTAGGTGGCACTTTTC
GGGGAAATGTGCGCGGAACCCCTATTTGTTTATTTTTCTAAATACATTCAAATATGTATCCGCTCATGAG
ACAATAACCCTGATAAATGCTTCAATAATATTGAAAAAGGAAGAGTATGAGTATTCAACATTTCCGTGTC
GCCCTTATTCCCTTTTTTGCGGCATTTTGCCTTCCTGTTTTTGCTCACCCAGAAACGCTGGTGAAAGTAA
AAGATGCTGAAGATCAGTTGGGTGCACGAGTGGGTTACATCGAACTGGATCTCAACAGCGGTAAGATCCT
TGAGAGTTTTCGCCCCGAAGAACGTTTTCCAATGATGAGCACTTTTAAAGTTCTGCTATGTGGCGCGGTA
TTATCCCGTATTGACGCCGGGCAAGAGCAACTCGGTCGCCGCATACACTATTCTCAGAATGACTTGGTTG
AGTACTCACCAGTCACAGAAAAGCATCTTACGGATGGCATGACAGTAAGAGAATTATGCAGTGCTGCCAT
AACCATGAGTGATAACACTGCGGCCAACTTACTTCTGACAACGATCGGAGGACCGAAGGAGCTAACCGCT
TTTTTGCACAACATGGGGGATCATGTAACTCGCCTTGATCGTTGGGAACCGGAGCTGAATGAAGCCATAC
CAAACGACGAGCGTGACACCACGATGCCTGTAGCAATGGCAACAACGTTGCGCAAACTATTAACTGGCGA
ACTACTTACTCTAGCTTCCCGGCAACAATTAATAGACTGGATGGAGGCGGATAAAGTTGCAGGACCACTT
CTGCGCTCGGCCCTTCCGGCTGGCTGGTTTATTGCTGATAAATCTGGAGCCGGTGAGCGTGGGTCTCGCG
GTATCATTGCAGCACTGGGGCCAGATGGTAAGCCCTCCCGTATCGTAGTTATCTACACGACGGGGAGTCA
GGCAACTATGGATGAACGAAATAGACAGATCGCTGAGATAGGTGCCTCACTGATTAAGCATTGGTAACTG
TCAGACCAAGTTTACTCATATATACTTTAGATTGATTTAAAACTTCATTTTTAATTTAAAAGGATCTAGG
TGAAGATCCTTTTTGATAATCTCATGACCAAAATCCCTTAACGTGAGTTTTCGTTCCACTGAGCGTCAGA
CCCCGTAGAAAAGATCAAAGGATCTTCTTGAGATCCTTTTTTTCTGCGCGTAATCTGCTGCTTGCAAACA
AAAAAACCACCGCTACCAGCGGTGGTTTGTTTGCCGGATCAAGAGCTACCAACTCTTTTTCCGAAGGTAA
CTGGCTTCAGCAGAGCGCAGATACCAAATACTGTTCTTCTAGTGTAGCCGTAGTTAGGCCACCACTTCAA
GAACTCTGTAGCACCGCCTACATACCTCGCTCTGCTAATCCTGTTACCAGTGGCTGCTGCCAGTGGCGAT
AAGTCGTGTCTTACCGGGTTGGACTCAAGACGATAGTTACCGGATAAGGCGCAGCGGTCGGGCTGAACGG
GGGGTTCGTGCACACAGCCCAGCTTGGAGCGAACGACCTACACCGAACTGAGATACCTACAGCGTGAGCT
ATGAGAAAGCGCCACGCTTCCCGAAGGGAGAAAGGCGGACAGGTATCCGGTAAGCGGCAGGGTCGGAACA
GGAGAGCGCACGAGGGAGCTTCCAGGGGGAAACGCCTGGTATCTTTATAGTCCTGTCGGGTTTCGCCACC
TCTGACTTGAGCGTCGATTTTTGTGATGCTCGTCAGGGGGGCGGAGCCTATGGAAAAACGCCAGCAACGC
GGCCTTTTTACGGTTCCTGGCCTTTTGCTGGCCTTTTGCTCACATGTTCTTTCCTGCGTTATCCCCTGAT
TCTGTGGATAACCGTATTACCGCCTTTGAGTGAGCTGATACCGCTCGCCGCAGCCGAACGACCGAGCGCA
GCGAGTCAGTGAGCGAGGAAGCGGAAGAGCGCCCAATACGCAAACCGCCTCTCCCCGCGCGTTGGCCGAT
TCATTAATGCAGCTGGCACGACAGGTTTCCCGACTGGAAAGCGGGCAGTGAGCGCAACGCAATTAATGTG
AGTTAGCTCACTCATTAGGCACCCCAGGCTTTACACTTTATGCTTCCGGCTCGTATGTTGTGTGGAATTG
TGAGCGGATAACAATTTCACACAGGAAACAGCTATGACCATGATTACGCCAAGCGCGCAATTAACCCTCA
CTAAAGGGAACAAAAGCTGGAGCTGCAAGCTTAATGTAGTCTTATGCAATACTCTTGTAGTCTTGCAACA
TGGTAACGATGAGTTAGCAACATGCCTTACAAGGAGAGAAAAAGCACCGTGCATGCCGATTGGTGGAAGT
AAGGTGGTACGATCGTGCCTTATTAGGAAGGCAACAGACGGGTCTGACATGGATTGGACGAACCACTGAA
TTGCCGCATTGCAGAGATATTGTATTTAAGTGCCTAGCTCGATACATAAACGGGTCTCTCTGGTTAGACC
AGATCTGAGCCTGGGAGCTCTCTGGCTAACTAGGGAACCCACTGCTTAAGCCTCAATAAAGCTTGCCTTG
AGTGCTTCAAGTAGTGTGTGCCCGTCTGTTGTGTGACTCTGGTAACTAGAGATCCCTCAGACCCTTTTAG
TCAGTGTGGAAAATCTCTAGCAGTGGCGCCCGAACAGGGACTTGAAAGCGAAAGGGAAACCAGAGGAGCT
CTCTCGACGCAGGACTCGGCTTGCTGAAGCGCGCACGGCAAGAGGCGAGGGGCGGCGACTGGTGAGTACG
CCAAAAATTTTGACTAGCGGAGGCTAGAAGGAGAGAGATGGGTGCGAGAGCGTCAGTATTAAGCGGGGGA
GAATTAGATCGCGATGGGAAAAAATTCGGTTAAGGCCAGGGGGAAAGAAAAAATATAAATTAAAACATAT
AGTATGGGCAAGCAGGGAGCTAGAACGATTCGCAGTTAATCCTGGCCTGTTAGAAACATCAGAAGGCTGT
AGACAAATACTGGGACAGCTACAACCATCCCTTCAGACAGGATCAGAAGAACTTAGATCATTATATAATA
CAGTAGCAACCCTCTATTGTGTGCATCAAAGGATAGAGATAAAAGACACCAAGGAAGCTTTAGACAAGAT
AGAGGAAGAGCAAAACAAAAGTAAGACCACCGCACAGCAAGCGGCCGCTGATCTTCAGACCTGGAGGAGG
AGATATGAGGGACAATTGGAGAAGTGAATTATATAAATATAAAGTAGTAAAAATTGAACCATTAGGAGTA
GCACCCACCAAGGCAAAGAGAAGAGTGGTGCAGAGAGAAAAAAGAGCAGTGGGAATAGGAGCTTTGTTCC
TTGGGTTCTTGGGAGCAGCAGGAAGCACTATGGGCGCAGCGTCAATGACGCTGACGGTACAGGCCAGACA
ATTATTGTCTGGTATAGTGCAGCAGCAGAACAATTTGCTGAGGGCTATTGAGGCGCAACAGCATCTGTTG
CAACTCACAGTCTGGGGCATCAAGCAGCTCCAGGCAAGAATCCTGGCTGTGGAAAGATACCTAAAGGATC
AACAGCTCCTGGGGATTTGGGGTTGCTCTGGAAAACTCATTTGCACCACTGCTGTGCCTTGGAATGCTAG
TTGGAGTAATAAATCTCTGGAACAGATTTGGAATCACACGACCTGGATGGAGTGGGACAGAGAAATTAAC
AATTACACAAGCTTAATACACTCCTTAATTGAAGAATCGCAAAACCAGCAAGAAAAGAATGAACAAGAAT
TATTGGAATTAGATAAATGGGCAAGTTTGTGGAATTGGTTTAACATAACAAATTGGCTGTGGTATATAAA
ATTATTCATAATGATAGTAGGAGGCTTGGTAGGTTTAAGAATAGTTTTTGCTGTACTTTCTATAGTGAAT
AGAGTTAGGCAGGGATATTCACCATTATCGTTTCAGACCCACCTCCCAACCCCGAGGGGACCCAGAGAGG
GCCTATTTCCCATGATTCCTTCATATTTGCATATACGATACAAGGCTGTTAGAGAGATAATTAGAATTAA
TTTGACTGTAAACACAAAGATATTAGTACAAAATACGTGACGTAGAAAGTAATAATTTCTTGGGTAGTTT
GCAGTTTTAAAATTATGTTTTAAAATGGACTATCATATGCTTACCGTAACTTGAAAGTATTTCGATTTCT
TGGCTTTATATATCTTGTGGAAAGGACGAAACACCGGTAATGGAGTTTCTACACCGGTTTTAGAGCTAGA
AATAGCAAGTTAAAATAAGGCTAGTCCGTTATCAACTTGAAAAAGTGGCACCGAGTCGGTGCTTTTTTAA
GCTTGGCGTAACTAGATCTTGAGACAAATGGCAGTATTCATCCACAATTTTAAAAGAAAAGGGGGGATTG
GGGGGTACAGTGCAGGGGAAAGAATAGTAGACATAATAGCAACAGACATACAAACTAAAGAATTACAAAA
ACAAATTACAAAAATTCAAAATTTTCGGGTTTATTACAGGGACAGCAGAGATCCACTTTGGCGCCGGCTC
GAGGGGG
Features (pLannotate 1.2.2; 29 found; start..end, strand, type, name):
     14..80      +  CDS            small t antigen (fragment): SV40 (simian virus 40) small t antigen
    106..317     +  promoter       EF-1α core promoter: core promoter for human elongation factor EF-1α
    318..1256    +  intron         EF-1α intron A: intron upstream of the start codon of human EF-1α
   1278..1877    +  CDS            PuroR (fragment): puromycin N-acetyltransferase; pac from Streptomyces; confers resistance to puromycin
   1893..2481    +  misc_feature   WPRE: woodchuck hepatitis virus posttranscriptional regulatory element
   2532..2551    +  misc_feature   cPPT/CTS (fragment): central polypurine tract and central termination sequence of HIV-1
   2553..2786    +  LTR            3' LTR (ΔU3): self-inactivating 3' long terminal repeat (LTR) from HIV-1
   2864..2985    +  polyA_signal   SV40 poly(A) signal: SV40 polyadenylation signal
   3025..3160    +  rep_origin     SV40 ori: SV40 origin of replication
   3181..3199    -  promoter       T7 promoter: promoter for bacteriophage T7 RNA polymerase
   3207..3362    +  CDS            lacZα (fragment): LacZα fragment of β-galactosidase; lacZ fragment
   3367..3795    +  rep_origin     f1 ori (sequence partly withheld): f1 bacteriophage origin of replication; arrow indicates direction of (+) strand synthesis
   3848..3952    +  promoter       AmpR promoter: bla
   3953..4813    +  CDS            AmpR: β-lactamase; bla; confers resistance to ampicillin, carbenicillin, and related antibiotics
   4984..5572    +  rep_origin     ori: high-copy-number ColE1/pMB1/pBR322/pUC origin of replication
   5755..5847    +  CDS            lacI (fragment): lac repressor; lacI; The lac repressor binds to the lac operator to inhibit transcription in E. coli. This inhibition can be relieved by adding lactose or isopropyl-β-D-thiogalactopyranoside (IPTG).
   5860..5881    +  protein_bind   CAP binding site: CAP binding activates transcription in the presence of cAMP. E. coli catabolite activator protein
   5896..5926    +  promoter       lac promoter: promoter for the E. coli lac operon
   5934..5950    +  protein_bind   lac operator: The lac repressor binds to the lac operator to inhibit transcription in E. coli. This inhibition can be relieved by adding lactose or isopropyl-β-D-thiogalactopyranoside (IPTG). lac repressor encoded by lacI
   5995..6013    +  promoter       T3 promoter: promoter for bacteriophage T3 RNA polymerase
   6041..6267    +  promoter       RSV promoter: Rous sarcoma virus enhancer/promoter
   6268..6448    +  LTR            5' LTR (truncated): truncated 5' long terminal repeat (LTR) from HIV-1
   6495..6620    +  misc_feature   HIV-1 Ψ: packaging signal of human immunodeficiency virus type 1
   6604..6967    +  CDS            HIV-1 gag (fragment): gag protein from human immunodeficiency virus 1; gag
   7113..7346    +  misc_feature   RRE: The Rev response element (RRE) of HIV-1 allows for Rev-dependent mRNA export from the nucleus to the cytoplasm.
   7723..7749    +  CDS            Rev (fragment): human immunodeficiency virus 1 (HIV-1) Rev protein; rev; enhances nuclear export of unspliced and incompletely spliced viral mRNAs
   7753..7993    +  promoter       U6 promoter: RNA polymerase III promoter for human U6 snRNA
   8023..8098    +  misc_RNA       gRNA scaffold: guide RNA scaffold for the Streptococcus pyogenes CRISPR/Cas9 system
   8154..8271    +  misc_feature   cPPT/CTS: central polypurine tract and central termination sequence of HIV-1
