[The description below was written by a language model from this plasmid's Addgene catalogue record and pLannotate feature annotations shown in this document.]
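Description:
MARK1 gRNA (BRDN0001149223) is a third-generation lentiviral CRISPR guide plasmid built on the lentiGuide-Puro backbone and designed to target human MARK1 (also known as Par-1c), a kinase gene. It is part of a human kinome gRNA collection, and the guide was designed against several MARK1 transcript variants. In bacteria the 8.3 kb plasmid is maintained through a high-copy ColE1/pUC-type origin and selected with ampicillin via the β-lactamase gene. An f1 origin, an SV40 origin and remnants of lac and phage-promoter sequences are also annotated in the backbone.

The lentiviral transfer cassette begins with an RSV promoter fused to a truncated HIV-1 5' LTR, which makes genomic RNA production Tat-independent. This is followed by the Ψ packaging signal with a partial gag fragment and the Rev response element for nuclear export of the unspliced genome. A human U6 RNA polymerase III promoter then drives the MARK1-specific spacer joined to the Streptococcus pyogenes Cas9 guide RNA scaffold. Next come a cPPT/CTS element and an EF-1α core promoter with its intron A, which expresses puromycin N-acetyltransferase for selection of transduced mammalian cells. A WPRE enhances transcript expression, and the self-inactivating ΔU3 3' LTR disables viral promoter activity after integration.

The plasmid does not encode Cas9. It is meant to be packaged into lentivirus and used in cells that already express Cas9 or together with a separate Cas9 lentiviral vector, giving stable guide delivery for MARK1 knockout or loss-of-function studies.
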