Addgene plasmid #77796: MARK1 gRNA (BRDN0001149223)
Purpose: 3rd generation lentiviral gRNA plasmid targeting human MARK1
Depositing lab: John Doench & David Root. Depositing organization: Broad Institute. Publication: Optimized sgRNA design to maximize activity and minimize off-target effects of CRISPR-Cas9. Doench JG, Fusi N, Sullender M, Hegde M, Vaimberg EW, Donovan KF, Smith I, Tothova Z, Wilen C, Orchard R, Virgin HW, Listgarten J, Root DE. Nat Biotechnol. 2016 Jan 18. doi: 10.1038/nbt.3437. PubMed 26780180.
Backbone
  Vector backbone: lentiGuide-Puro
  Backbone manufacturer: Zhang Lab (Addgene plasmid # 52963)
  Vector type: Mammalian Expression, Lentiviral, CRISPR
  Selectable markers: Puromycin
Growth in bacteria
  Bacterial resistance: Ampicillin, 100 μg/mL
  Growth temperature: 37°C
  Growth strain: DH5alpha
  Copy number: High Copy
Gene/Insert
  Gene/Insert name: MARK1 (alt names: MARK1; NM_001286124.1)
  gRNA/shRNA sequence: GTAATGGAGTTTCTACACCG
  Species: H. sapiens (human)
  Entrez Gene: MARK1 (a.k.a. MARK, Par-1c, Par1c)
  Promoter: hU6
  Cloning method: Unknown
  Sequencing primers: 5′ U6-F; 3′ pS2-R
Terms and licenses: Academic/Nonprofit Terms; Industry Terms: Not Available to Industry
Depositor comments: The gRNA was designed to target the following Genbank reference sequence(s): NM_001286124.1,NM_001286126.1,NM_001286128.1,NM_001286129.1,NM_018650.4. Note that this plasmid does NOT contain Cas9. It should be used in conjunction with lentiCas9-Blast (Addgene #52962) or otherwise with cell lines already expressing Cas9. Browse the full kinome gRNA library at http://www.addgene.org/pooled-library/broadgpp-human-kinome/ or visit http://www.broadinstitute.org/rnai/public/ for detailed protocols and information.
How to cite: MARK1 gRNA (BRDN0001149223) was a gift from John Doench & David Root (Addgene plasmid # 77796 ; http://n2t.net/addgene:77796 ; RRID:Addgene_77796)
