>Addgene plasmid #77796 | MARK1 gRNA (BRDN0001149223) | depositor partial sequence | sequence record 145256 | Target Sequence
GTAATGGAGTTTCTACACCG
