>Addgene plasmid #77796 | MARK1 gRNA (BRDN0001149223) | addgene partial sequence | sequence record 188431 | hU6-F
TAGAAAGTAATAATTTCTTGGGTAGTTTGCAGTTTTAAAATTATGTTTTAAAATGGACTATCATATGCTT
ACCGTAACTTGAAAGTATTTCGATTTCTTGGCTTTATATATCTTGTGGAAAGGACGAAACACCGGTAATG
GAGTTTCTACACCGGTTTTAGAGCTAGAAATAGCAAGTTAAAATAAGGCTAGTCCGTTATCAACTTGAAA
AAGTGGCACCGAGTCGGTGCTTTTTTAAGCTTGGCGTAACTAGATCTTGAGACAAATGGCAGTATTCATC
CACAATTTTAAAAGAAAAGGGGGGATTGGGGGGTACAGTGCAGGGGAAAGAATAGTAGACATAATAGCAA
CAGACATACAAACTAAAGAATTACAAAAACAAATTACAAAAATTCAAAATTTTCGGGTTTATTACAGGGA
CAGCAGAGATCCACTTTGGCGCCGGCTCGAGGGGGCCCGGGTGCAAAGATGGATAAAGTTTTAAACAGAG
AGGAATCTTTGCAGCTAATGGACCTTCTAGGTCTTGAAAGGAGTGGGAATTGGCTCCGGTGCCCGTCAGT
GGGCAGAGCG
